Addgene plasmid #188591: pAFMW-Gwpep(Mm)-Nbr[C399-625]
Purpose: Flag-tagged Nibbler variants expression in Drosophila S2 cells
Depositing lab: Stefan Ameres. Depositing organization: Institut fuer Molekulare Biotechnologie (IMBA). Publication: Structure-function analysis of microRNA 3'-end trimming by Nibbler. Xie W, Sowemimo I, Hayashi R, Wang J, Burkard TR, Brennecke J, Ameres SL, Patel DJ. Proc Natl Acad Sci U S A. 2020 Dec 1;117(48):30370-30379. doi: 10.1073/pnas.2018156117. Epub 2020 Nov 16. PubMed 33199607.
Backbone
  Vector backbone: pAFMW
  Vector type: Insect Expression
Growth in bacteria
  Bacterial resistance: Ampicillin, 100 μg/mL
  Growth temperature: 37°C
  Growth strain: DH5alpha
  Copy number: Unknown
Gene/Insert
  Gene/Insert name: GW-peptide (mouse) N-terminally tagged C-terminal domain of Nibbler
  Species: D. melanogaster (fly)
  Tag / fusion protein: FLAG-Myc-Gwpep mm (N terminal on insert)
  Cloning method: Gateway Cloning
Terms and licenses: Academic/Nonprofit Terms; Industry Terms: Not Available to Industry
How to cite: pAFMW-Gwpep(Mm)-Nbr[C399-625] was a gift from Stefan Ameres (Addgene plasmid # 188591 ; http://n2t.net/addgene:188591 ; RRID:Addgene_188591)
