[The description below was written by a language model from this plasmid's Addgene catalogue record and pLannotate feature annotations shown in this document.]
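Description:
pAFMW-Gwpep(Mm)-Nbr[C399-625] is an insect expression plasmid of about 6.9 kb built on the pAFMW Gateway destination backbone and intended for producing a tagged Nibbler variant in Drosophila S2 cells. In bacteria it is maintained through a high-copy ColE1/pUC-type origin and selected with ampicillin via the β-lactamase gene. The record lists no selectable marker for insect cells. Short annotated fragments of lacI and λ Exo appear to be backbone remnants rather than functional elements.

Expression is driven by the Drosophila actin 5C (Ac5) promoter, a strong constitutive promoter in fly cells. Downstream, the reading frame opens with a 3xFLAG epitope followed by six Myc repeats, both supplied by the backbone. It continues across an attB1 site left by Gateway recombination into the insert, which is closed by attB2. The insert is a two-part fusion. The first part is a fragment of mouse Tnrc6b, a GW182-family scaffold protein that associates with Argonaute proteins. The second is the C-terminal portion of D. melanogaster Nibbler, given in the name as residues 399–625. Nibbler is a 3'-5' exoribonuclease that trims the 3' ends of AGO1-bound microRNAs. Transcript processing relies on an SV40 segment containing the small t intron and the SV40 polyadenylation signal. The small t, large T and NLS annotations there are part of that 3' cassette, not expressed payload.

The design suggests that the GW peptide stands in for the missing N-terminal region of Nibbler, possibly tethering the C-terminal domain to Argonaute, although the record does not state this rationale. The FLAG and Myc tags allow detection and immunoprecipitation in structure-function studies of miRNA trimming.
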