Features (pLannotate 1.2.2; 22 found; start..end, strand, type, name):
     30..104     +  CDS            small t antigen (fragment): SV40 (simian virus 40) small t antigen
    106..171     +  intron         small t intron: SV40 (simian virus 40) small t antigen intron
    301..321     +  CDS            SV40 NLS: nuclear localization signal of SV40 (simian virus 40) large T antigen
    640..723     +  CDS            large T antigen (fragment): large T antigen from SV40 (simian virus 40)
    746..880     +  polyA_signal   SV40 poly(A) signal: SV40 polyadenylation signal
    898..960     -  CDS            Exo (fragment): 5' to 3' double-stranded DNA exonuclease in the λ Red system; exo; creates 3' single-stranded DNA tails
    959..976     +  promoter       AmpR promoter (fragment): bla
    977..1837    +  CDS            AmpR: β-lactamase; bla; confers resistance to ampicillin, carbenicillin, and related antibiotics
   2008..2596    +  rep_origin     ori: high-copy-number ColE1/pMB1/pBR322/pUC origin of replication
   2779..2832    +  CDS            lacI (fragment): lac repressor; lacI; The lac repressor binds to the lac operator to inhibit transcription in E. coli. This inhibition can be relieved by adding lactose or isopropyl-β-D-thiogalactopyranoside (IPTG).
   2918..5427    +  promoter       Ac5 promoter: Drosophila melanogaster actin 5C promoter
   5545..5610    +  CDS            3xFLAG: three tandem FLAG® epitope tags, followed by an enterokinase cleavage site
   5635..5664    +  CDS            Myc: Myc (human c-Myc proto-oncogene) epitope tag
   5674..5703    +  CDS            Myc: Myc (human c-Myc proto-oncogene) epitope tag
   5713..5742    +  CDS            Myc: Myc (human c-Myc proto-oncogene) epitope tag
   5752..5781    +  CDS            Myc: Myc (human c-Myc proto-oncogene) epitope tag
   5791..5820    +  CDS            Myc: Myc (human c-Myc proto-oncogene) epitope tag
   5854..5883    +  CDS            Myc: Myc (human c-Myc proto-oncogene) epitope tag
   5896..5920    +  protein_bind   attB1: mutant version of attB; recombination site for the Gateway® BP reaction BP Clonase™
   5941..6204    +  CDS            Tnrc6b (fragment): TNR6B_MOUSE - Also known as Kiaa1093. Experimental evidence at protein level: Swiss-Prot protein existence level 1. Plays a role in RNA-mediated gene silencing by both micro- RNAs (miRNAs) and short interfering RNAs (siRNAs). Required for miRNA- dependent translational repression and siRNA-dependent endonucleolytic cleavage of complementary mRNAs by argonaute family proteins. As scaffolding protein associates with argonaute proteins bound to partially complementary mRNAs and simultaneously can recruit CCR4-NOT and PAN deadenylase complexes. From Mus musculus (Mouse).
   6235..6915    +  CDS            Nbr (fragment): MUT7_DROME - Experimental evidence at protein level: Swiss-Prot protein existence level 1. Possesses 3'-5' exoribonuclease activity. Required for 3'-end trimming of AGO1-bound miRNAs, in particular multiple-isoform miRNAs, which represents a critical step in miRNA maturation. From Drosophila melanogaster (Fruit fly).
   6935..14      -  protein_bind   attB2 (across the origin): mutant version of attB; recombination site for the Gateway® BP reaction BP Clonase™
>Addgene plasmid #188591 | pAFMW-Gwpep(Mm)-Nbr[C399-625] | addgene full sequence | sequence record 375889 | Addgene NGS Result
TTGTACAAAGTGGTGACGTAAGCTAGCAGGATCTTTGTGAAGGAACCTTACTTCTGTGGTGTGACATAAT
TGGACAAACTACCTACAGAGATTTAAAGCTCTAAGGTAAATATAAAATTTTTAAGTGTATAATGTGTTAA
ACTACTGATTCTAATTGTTTGTGTATTTTAGATTCCAACCTATGGAACTGATGAATGGGAGCAGTGGTGG
AATGCCTTTAATGAGGAAAACCTGTTTTGCTCAGAAGAAATGCCATCTAGTGATGATGAGGCTACTGCTG
ACTCTCAACATTCTACTCCTCCAAAAAAGAAGAGAAAGGTAGAAGACCCCAAGGACTTTCCTTCAGAATT
GCTAAGTTTTTTGAGTCATGCTGTGTTTAGTAATAGAACTCTTGCTTGCTTTGCTATTTACACCACAAAG
GAAAAAGCTGCACTGCTATACAAGAAAATTATGGAAAAATATTCTGTAACCTTTATAAGTAGGCATAACA
GTTATAATCATAACATACTGTTTTTTCTTACTCCACACAGGCATAGAGTGTCTGCTATTAATAACTATGC
TCAAAAATTGTGTACCTTTAGCTTTTTAATTTGTAAAGGGGTTAATAAGGAATATTTGATGTATAGTGCC
TTGACTAGAGATCATAATCAGCCATACCACATTTGTAGAGGTTTTACTTGCTTTAAAAAACCTCCCACAC
CTCCCCCTGAACCTGAAACATAAAATGAATGCAATTGTTGTTGTTAACTTGTTTATTGCAGCTTATAATG
GTTACAAATAAAGCAATAGCATCACAAATTTCACAAATAAAGCATTTTTTTCACTGCATTCTAGTTGTGG
TTTGTCCAAACTCATCAATGTATCTTATCATGTCTGGATCCCGTTTAAACTACGCGTAATTCAAACAGGG
TTCTGGCGTCGTTCTCGTACTGTTTTCCCCAGGCCAGTGCTTTAGCGTTATTGAAAAAGGAAGAGTATGA
GTATTCAACATTTCCGTGTCGCCCTTATTCCCTTTTTTGCGGCATTTTGCCTTCCTGTTTTTGCTCACCC
AGAAACGCTGGTGAAAGTAAAAGATGCTGAAGATCAGTTGGGTGCACGAGTGGGTTACATCGAACTGGAT
CTCAACAGCGGTAAGATCCTTGAGAGTTTTCGCCCCGAAGAACGTTTTCCAATGATGAGCACTTTTAAAG
TTCTGCTATGTGGCGCGGTATTATCCCGTATTGACGCCGGGCAAGAGCAACTCGGTCGCCGCATACACTA
TTCTCAGAATGACTTGGTTGAGTACTCACCAGTCACAGAAAAGCATCTTACGGATGGCATGACAGTAAGA
GAATTATGCAGTGCTGCCATAACCATGAGTGATAACACTGCGGCCAACTTACTTCTGACAACGATCGGAG
GACCGAAGGAGCTAACCGCTTTTTTGCACAACATGGGGGATCATGTAACTCGCCTTGATCGTTGGGAACC
GGAGCTGAATGAAGCCATACCAAACGACGAGCGTGACACCACGATGCCTGTAGCAATGGCAACAACGTTG
CGCAAACTATTAACTGGCGAACTACTTACTCTAGCTTCCCGGCAACAATTAATAGACTGGATGGAGGCGG
ATAAAGTTGCAGGACCACTTCTGCGCTCGGCCCTTCCGGCTGGCTGGTTTATTGCTGATAAATCTGGAGC
CGGTGAGCGTGGGTCTCGCGGTATCATTGCAGCACTGGGGCCAGATGGTAAGCCCTCCCGTATCGTAGTT
ATCTACACGACGGGGAGTCAGGCAACTATGGATGAACGAAATAGACAGATCGCTGAGATAGGTGCCTCAC
TGATTAAGCATTGGTAACTGTCAGACCAAGTTTACTCATATATACTTTAGATTGATTTAAAACTTCATTT
TTAATTTAAAAGGATCTAGGTGAAGATCCTTTTTGATAATCTCATGACCAAAATCCCTTAACGTGAGTTT
TCGTTCCACTGAGCGTCAGACCCCGTAGAAAAGATCAAAGGATCTTCTTGAGATCCTTTTTTTCTGCGCG
TAATCTGCTGCTTGCAAACAAAAAAACCACCGCTACCAGCGGTGGTTTGTTTGCCGGATCAAGAGCTACC
AACTCTTTTTCCGAAGGTAACTGGCTTCAGCAGAGCGCAGATACCAAATACTGTTCTTCTAGTGTAGCCG
TAGTTAGGCCACCACTTCAAGAACTCTGTAGCACCGCCTACATACCTCGCTCTGCTAATCCTGTTACCAG
TGGCTGCTGCCAGTGGCGATAAGTCGTGTCTTACCGGGTTGGACTCAAGACGATAGTTACCGGATAAGGC
GCAGCGGTCGGGCTGAACGGGGGGTTCGTGCACACAGCCCAGCTTGGAGCGAACGACCTACACCGAACTG
AGATACCTACAGCGTGAGCTATGAGAAAGCGCCACGCTTCCCGAAGGGAGAAAGGCGGACAGGTATCCGG
TAAGCGGCAGGGTCGGAACAGGAGAGCGCACGAGGGAGCTTCCAGGGGGAAACGCCTGGTATCTTTATAG
TCCTGTCGGGTTTCGCCACCTCTGACTTGAGCGTCGATTTTTGTGATGCTCGTCAGGGGGGCGGAGCCTA
TGGAAAAACGCCAGCAACGCGGCCTTTTTACGGTTCCTGGCCTTTTGCTGGCCTTTTGCTCACATGTTCT
TTCCTGCGTTATCCCCTGATTCTGTGGATAACCGTATTACCGCCTTTGAGTGAGCTGATACCGCTCGCCG
CAGCCGAACGACCGAGCGCAGCGAGTCAGTGAGCGAGGAAGCGGAAGAGCGCCCAATACGCAAACCGCCT
CTCCCCGCGCGTTGGCCGATTCATTAATGCAGGCAACTCGTGAAAGGTAGGCGGATCAGCGGCCGCAGCA
TGCAATTCTATATTCTAAAAACACAAATGATACTTCTAAAAAAAAATCATGAATGGCATCAACTCTGAAT
CAAATCTTTGCAGATGCACCTACTTCTCATTTCCACTGTCACATCATTTTTCCAGATCTCGCTGCCTGTT
ATGTGGCCCACAAACCAAGACACGTTTTATGGCCATTAAAGCTGGCTGATCGTCGCCAAACACCAAATAC
ATAATGAATATGTACACATTCGAGAAAGAAGCGATCAAAGAAGCGTCTTCGGGCGGAGTAGGAGAATGCG
GAGGAGAAGGAGAACGAGCTGATCTAGTATCTCTCCACAATCCAATGCCAACTGACCAACTGGCCATATT
CGGAGCAATTTGAAGCCAATTTCCATCGCCTGGCGATCGCTCCATTCTTGGCTATATGTTTTTCACCGTT
ACCCGGGGCCATTTTCAAAGACTCGTCGGCAAGATAAGATTGTGTCACTCGCTGTCTCTCTTCATTTGTC
GAAGAATGCTGAGGAATTTCGCGATGACGTCGGCGAGTATTTTGAAGAATGAGAATAATTTGTATTTATA
CGAAAATCAGTTAGTGGAATTTTCTACAAAAACATGTTATCTATAGATAATTTTGTTGCAAAATATGTTG
ACTATGACAAAGATTGTATGTATATACCTTTAATGTATTCTCATTTTCTTATGTATTTATAATGGCAATG
ATGATACTGATGATATTTTAAGATGATGCCAGACCAAAAGGCTTGAATTTCTGCGTCTTTTGCCGAACGC
AGTGCATGTGCAATTGTTGTTTTTTGGAATATTCAATTTTCGGACTGTCCGCTTTGATTTCAGTTTCTTG
GCTTATTCAAAAAGCAAAGTAAAGCCAAAAAAGCGAGATGGCAATACCAAATGCGGCAAAACGGTAGTGG
AAGGAAAGGGGTGCGGGGCAGCGGAAGGAAGGGTGGGGCGGGGCGTGGCGGGGTCTGTGGCTGGGCGCGA
CGTCACCGACGTTGGAGCCACTCCTTTGACCATGTGTGCGTGTGTGTATTATTCGTGTCTCGCCACTCGC
CGGTTGTTTTTTTCTTTTTATGCTGCGCTCTCTCTAGCGCCATCTCGCTTACGCATGCTCAACGCACCGC
ATGTTGCCGTTTCCTTTTATGCGTCATTTTGGCTCGAAATAGGCAATTATTTAAACAAAGATTAGTCAAC
GAAAACGCTAAAATAAATAAGTCTACAATATGGTTACTTATTGCCATGTGTGTGCAGCCAACGATAGCAA
CAAAAGCAACAACACAGGTGGCTTTCCCTCTTTCACTTTTTGTTTGCAAGCCGCGTGCGAGCAAGACGGC
ACGACCGGCAAACGCAATTACGCTGACAAAGAGCAGACGAAGTTTTGGCGAAAAACATCAAGGCGCCTGA
TACGAATGCATTTGCAATAACAATTGCGATATTTAATATTGTTTATGAAGCTGTTTGACTTCAAAACACA
CAAAAAAAAAAATAAAACAAATTATTTGAAAGAGAATTAGGAATCGGACGCTTATCGTTAGGGTAACAAC
AAGAAATGCTTACTGAGTCACAGCCTCTGGAAAACTGCCGCAAGCCAGAGAGAGAGAGAAAAAGAGGGAG
AGCAGCTTAGACCGCATGTGCTTGTGTGTGAGGCGTCTCTCTCTTCGTCTCTGTTGCGCAAACGCATAGA
CTGCACTGAAAAAATCGATTACCTATTTTTTATGAATGAATATTTGCACTATTACTATTCAAAACTATTA
AGATAGCAATCACATTCAATAGCCAAATACTATACCACCTGAGCGATGCAACGAAATGATCAATTTGAGC
AAAAATGCTGCATATTTAGGACGGCATCATTATAGAAATGCTTCTTGCTGTGTACTTTTCTCTCGTCTGG
CAGCTGTTTCGCCGTTATTGTTAAAACCGGCTTAAGTTAGGTGTGTTTTCTACGACTAGTGAATGCCCTA
CTAGAAGATGTGTGTTGCACAAAATGTCCCTGGAATAACCAATTTGAAGTGCAGATAGCAGTAAACGTAA
GCTAATATGAATATTATTTAACTGTAATGTTTTAATATCGCTGGACATTACTAATAAACCCACTATAAAC
ACATGTACATATGTATGTTTTGGCATACAATGAGTAGTTGGGGAAAAAATGTGTAAAAGCACCGTGACCA
TCACAGCATAAAGATAACCAGCTGAAGTATCGAATATGAGTAACCCCCAAATTGAATCACATGCCGCAAC
TGATAGGACCCATGGAAGTACACTCTTCATGGCGATATACAAGACACACACAAGCACGAACACCCAGTTG
CGGAGGAAATTCTCCGTAAATGAAAACCCAATCGGCGAACAATTCATACCCATATATGGTAAAAGTTTTG
AACGCGACTTGAGAGCGGAGAGCATTGCGGCTGATAAGGTTTTAGCGCTAAGCGGGCTTTATAAAACGGG
CTGCGGGACCAGTTTTCATATCACTACCGTTTGAGTTCTTGTGCTGTGTGGATACTCCTCCCGACACAAA
GCCGCTCCATCAGCCAGCAGTCGTCTAATCCAGAGACCCCGGATCCAGATATCGAGGCCTGTCTAGAGAA
GCTTGTTCGAATCTCGAGTGCGCGCTTCCGGAGGTATACACCTAGGCGGTACCACTGCAGTGAATTCGGA
GCTCCGCCACCATGGACTACAAAGACCATGACGGTGATTATAAAGATCATGACATCGATTACAAGGATGA
CGATGACAAGCACCGGTTGAGCTCCGCCACCATGGAGCAAAAGCTCATTTCTGAAGAGGACTTGAATGAA
ATGGAGCAAAAGCTCATTTCTGAAGAGGACTTGAATGAAATGGAGCAAAAGCTCATTTCTGAAGAGGACT
TGAATGAAATGGAGCAAAAGCTCATTTCTGAAGAGGACTTGAATGAAATGGAGCAAAAGCTCATTTCTGA
AGAGGACTTGAATGAAATGGAGAGCTTGGGCGACCTCACCATGGAGCAAAAGCTCATTTCTGAAGAGGAC
TTGAATCACCGGTATACAAGTTTGTACAAAAAAGCAGGCTCCGCGGCCGCCCCCTTCACCGATTGCCAGG
CTGTCTTGCAGACTCTTTTGAGCCGGACTGATTTGGACCCTAGGGTGCTCTCAAACACTGGCTGGGGCCA
AACTCAAATTAAGCAGGACACAGTGTGGGATATTGAAGAGGTGCCAAGGCCTGAGGGGAAATCTGACAAA
GGAACTGAGGGGTGGGAGAGCGCTGCCACACAGACCAAGAACTCAGGGGGCTGGGGAGATGCACCCAGCC
AAAGCAATCAAATGAAGTCTGGATGGGGGGAGCTCTCAGGCTCCGCCGGCTCCGCCGCCGGCTCTGGGGA
GTTTATGTACCTGACCATGGACCTGCCCGACGAGTGCCTTATCATTGTGAACAAGGCTGATGAGTTCGAT
CGTATGTTATACCATCTGCAGCAGGAGTGCGTCATATACCTGGATTCTGAATGGATGCAGAGCGTGTGCG
GAGACAATCAGCTGTGCGTGCTACAGATCGCCACCGGCCACAATGTCTACCTGATCGATTGCCTGGCGCG
GGAGAGCTTACGCTCGGAACACTGGCGCTTGCTGGGCGCGAATATCTTTAATAACGTGAACATCCGTAAG
GTGGGGTTCTCTATGGTCAGTGATCTCAGTGTATTGCAGCGGTCACTGCCCCTGCAACTGCGCCTTCAAA
TGCCTCACCACTACTTGGACCTTCGCAATCTCTGGTTGGAGTTAAAAAAGCAGCGCTTCGGCGTTGAACT
TCCCTTCGGCAATGTTAACCGGGCAGGAGACGCCCTTACGGATCTCTCATTGGCATGCCTTGGCAAGAAA
CTGAACAAATCAAACCAGTGCTCAAACTGGGCCAATAGACCGCTGCGTCGCGAGCAGATTCTTTATGCAG
CCATCGATGCGCGGTGTTTGATGCTGATCTACAACACGCTCATTGAACGCGTGTCCTTCATACAAGCGGT
TATCGAAAAGAGCATCGCCAGCAATAACTTTCTCAGGCGGGGTGCCCATGTTAAGTGAAAGGGTGGGCGC
GCCGACCCAGCTTTC
